>Addgene plasmid #12981 | pcDNA3-EGFP-Rac1-Q61L | addgene full sequence | sequence record 181019 | Addgene NGS Result
CGGATCGGGAGATCTCCCGATCCCCTATGGTGCACTCTCAGTACAATCTGCTCTGATGCCGCATAGTTAA
GCCAGTATCTGCTCCCTGCTTGTGTGTTGGAGGTCGCTGAGTAGTGCGCGAGCAAAATTTAAGCTACAAC
AAGGCAAGGCTTGACCGACAATTGCATGAAGAATCTGCTTAGGGTTAGGCGTTTTGCGCTGCTTCGCGAT
GTACGGGCCAGATATACGCGTTGACATTGATTATTGACTAGTTATTAATAGTAATCAATTACGGGGTCAT
TAGTTCATAGCCCATATATGGAGTTCCGCGTTACATAACTTACGGTAAATGGCCCGCCTGGCTGACCGCC
CAACGACCCCCGCCCATTGACGTCAATAATGACGTATGTTCCCATAGTAACGCCAATAGGGACTTTCCAT
TGACGTCAATGGGTGGAGTATTTACGGTAAACTGCCCACTTGGCAGTACATCAAGTGTATCATATGCCAA
GTACGCCCCCTATTGACGTCAATGACGGTAAATGGCCCGCCTGGCATTATGCCCAGTACATGACCTTATG
GGACTTTCCTACTTGGCAGTACATCTACGTATTAGTCATCGCTATTACCATGGTGATGCGGTTTTGGCAG
TACATCAATGGGCGTGGATAGCGGTTTGACTCACGGGGATTTCCAAGTCTCCACCCCATTGACGTCAATG
GGAGTTTGTTTTGGCACCAAAATCAACGGGACTTTCCAAAATGTCGTAACAACTCCGCCCCATTGACGCA
AATGGGCGGTAGGCGTGTACGGTGGGAGGTCTATATAAGCAGAGCTCTCTGGCTAACTAGAGAACCCACT
GCTTACTGGCTTATCGAAATTAATACGACTCACTATAGGGAGACCCAAGCTTGCCACCATGGTGAGCAAG
GGCGAGGAGCTGTTCACCGGGGTGGTGCCCATCCTGGTCGAGCTGGACGGCGACGTAAACGGCCACAAGT
TCAGCGTGTCCGGCGAGGGCGAGGGCGATGCCACCTACGGCAAGCTGACCCTGAAGTTCATCTGCACCAC
CGGCAAGCTGCCCGTGCCCTGGCCCACCCTCGTGACCACCCTGACCTACGGCGTGCAGTGCTTCAGCCGC
TACCCCGACCACATGAAGCAGCACGACTTCTTCAAGTCCGCCATGCCCGAAGGCTACGTCCAGGAGCGCA
CCATCTTCTTCAAGGACGACGGCAACTACAAGACCCGCGCCGAGGTGAAGTTCGAGGGCGACACCCTGGT
GAACCGCATCGAGCTGAAGGGCATCGACTTCAAGGAGGACGGCAACATCCTGGGGCACAAGCTGGAGTAC
AACTACAACAGCCACAACGTCTATATCATGGCCGACAAGCAGAAGAACGGCATCAAGGTGAACTTCAAGA
TCCGCCACAACATCGAGGACGGCAGCGTGCAGCTCGCCGACCACTACCAGCAGAACACCCCCATCGGCGA
CGGCCCCGTGCTGCTGCCCGACAACCACTACCTGAGCACCCAGTCCGCCCTGAGCAAAGACCCCAACGAG
AAGCGCGATCACATGGTCCTGCTGGAGTTCGTGACCGCCGCCGGGATCACTCTCGGCATGGACGAGCTGT
ACAAGGAATTCATGCAGGCCATCAAGTGTGTGGTGGTGGGAGACGGAGCTGTAGGTAAAACTTGCCTACT
GATCAGTTACACAACCAATGCATTTCCTGGAGAATATATCCCTACTGTCTTTGACAATTATTCTGCCAAT
GTTATGGTAGATGGAAAACCGGTGAATCTGGGCTTATGGGATACAGCTGGACTAGAAGATTATGACAGAT
TACGCCCCCTATCCTATCCGCAAACAGATGTGTTCTTAATTTGCTTTTCCCTTGTGAGTCCTGCATCATT
TGAAAATGTCCGTGCAAAGTGGTATCCTGAGGTGCGGCACCACTGTCCCAACACTCCCATCATCCTAGTG
GGAACTAAACTTGATCTTAGGGATGATAAAGACACGATCGAGAAACTGAAGGAGAAGAAGCTGACTCCCA
TCACCTATCCGCAGGGTCTAGCCATGGCTAAGGAGATTGGTGCTGTAAAATACCTGGAGTGCTCGGCGCT
CACACAGCGAGGCCTCAAGACAGTGTTTGACGAAGCGATCCGAGCAGTCCTCTGCCCGCCTCCCGTGAAG
AAGAGGAAGAGAAAATGCCTGCTGTTGTAACTCGAGCATGCATCTAGAGGGCCCTATTCTATAGTGTCAC
CTAAATGCTAGAGCTCGCTGATCAGCCTCGACTGTGCCTTCTAGTTGCCAGCCATCTGTTGTTTGCCCCT
CCCCCGTGCCTTCCTTGACCCTGGAAGGTGCCACTCCCACTGTCCTTTCCTAATAAAATGAGGAAATTGC
ATCGCATTGTCTGAGTAGGTGTCATTCTATTCTGGGGGGTGGGGTGGGGCAGGACAGCAAGGGGGAGGAT
TGGGAAGACAATAGCAGGCATGCTGGGGATGCGGTGGGCTCTATGGCTTCTGAGGCGGAAAGAACCAGCT
GGGGCTCTAGGGGGTATCCCC
[124 nt withheld, positions 2542-2665]
C
[91 nt withheld, positions 2667-2757]
A
[49 nt withheld, positions 2759-2807]
CCTTTGACGTTGGAGTCCACGTTCTTT
[37 nt withheld, positions 2835-2871]
ACCCTATCTCGGTCTATTCTTTTGATTTATAAGGGATTTTGCCGATTTCGGCCTATTGGTTAAAAAATGA
GCTGATTTAACAAAAATTTAACGCGAATTAATTCTGTGGAATGTGTGTCAGTTAGGGTGTGGAAAGTCCC
CAGGCTCCCCAGCAGGCAGAAGTATGCAAAGCATGCATCTCAATTAGTCAGCAACCAGGTGTGGAAAGTC
CCCAGGCTCCCCAGCAGGCAGAAGTATGCAAAGCATGCATCTCAATTAGTCAGCAACCATAGTCCCGCCC
CTAACTCCGCCCATCCCGCCCCTAACTCCGCCCAGTTCCGCCCATTCTCCGCCCCATGGCTGACTAATTT
TTTTTATTTATGCAGAGGCCGAGGCCGCCTCTGCCTCTGAGCTATTCCAGAAGTAGTGAGGAGGCTTTTT
TGGAGGCCTAGGCTTTTGCAAAAAGCTCCCGGGAGCTTGTATATCCATTTTCGGATCTGATCAAGAGACA
GGATGAGGATCGTTTCGCATGATTGAACAAGATGGATTGCACGCAGGTTCTCCGGCCGCTTGGGTGGAGA
GGCTATTCGGCTATGACTGGGCACAACAGACAATCGGCTGCTCTGATGCCGCCGTGTTCCGGCTGTCAGC
GCAGGGGCGCCCGGTTCTTTTTGTCAAGACCGACCTGTCCGGTGCCCTGAATGAACTGCAGGACGAGGCA
GCGCGGCTATCGTGGCTGGCCACGACGGGCGTTCCTTGCGCAGCTGTGCTCGACGTTGTCACTGAAGCGG
GAAGGGACTGGCTGCTATTGGGCGAAGTGCCGGGGCAGGATCTCCTGTCATCTCACCTTGCTCCTGCCGA
GAAAGTATCCATCATGGCTGATGCAATGCGGCGGCTGCATACGCTTGATCCGGCTACCTGCCCATTCGAC
CACCAAGCGAAACATCGCATCGAGCGAGCACGTACTCGGATGGAAGCCGGTCTTGTCGATCAGGATGATC
TGGACGAAGAGCATCAGGGGCTCGCGCCAGCCGAACTGTTCGCCAGGCTCAAGGCGCGCATGCCCGACGG
CGAGGATCTCGTCGTGACCCATGGCGATGCCTGCTTGCCGAATATCATGGTGGAAAATGGCCGCTTTTCT
GGATTCATCGACTGTGGCCGGCTGGGTGTGGCGGACCGCTATCAGGACATAGCGTTGGCTACCCGTGATA
TTGCTGAAGAGCTTGGCGGCGAATGGGCTGACCGCTTCCTCGTGCTTTACGGTATCGCCGCTCCCGATTC
GCAGCGCATCGCCTTCTATCGCCTTCTTGACGAGTTCTTCTGAGCGGGACTCTGGGGTTCGAAATGACCG
ACCAAGCGACGCCCAACCTGCCATCACGAGATTTCGATTCCACCGCCGCCTTCTATGAAAGGTTGGGCTT
CGGAATCGTTTTCCGGGACGCCGGCTGGATGATCCTCCAGCGCGGGGATCTCATGCTGGAGTTCTTCGCC
CACCCCAACTTGTTTATTGCAGCTTATAATGGTTACAAATAAAGCAATAGCATCACAAATTTCACAAATA
AAGCATTTTTTTCACTGCATTCTAGTTGTGGTTTGTCCAAACTCATCAATGTATCTTATCATGTCTGTAT
ACCGTCGACCTCTAGCTAGAGCTTGGCGTAATCATGGTCATAGCTGTTTCCTGTGTGAAATTGTTATCCG
CTCACAATTCCACACAACATACGAGCCGGAAGCATAAAGTGTAAAGCCTGGGGTGCCTAATGAGTGAGCT
AACTCACATTAATTGCGTTGCGCTCACTGCCCGCTTTCCAGTCGGGAAACCTGTCGTGCCAGCTGCATTA
ATGAATCGGCCAACGCGCGGGGAGAGGCGGTTTGCGTATTGGGCGCTCTTCCGCTTCCTCGCTCACTGAC
TCGCTGCGCTCGGTCGTTCGGCTGCGGCGAGCGGTATCAGCTCACTCAAAGGCGGTAATACGGTTATCCA
CAGAATCAGGGGATAACGCAGGAAAGAACATGTGAGCAAAAGGCCAGCAAAAGGCCAGGAACCGTAAAAA
GGCCGCGTTGCTGGCGTTTTTCCATAGGCTCCGCCCCCCTGACGAGCATCACAAAAATCGACGCTCAAGT
CAGAGGTGGCGAAACCCGACAGGACTATAAAGATACCAGGCGTTTCCCCCTGGAAGCTCCCTCGTGCGCT
CTCCTGTTCCGACCCTGCCGCTTACCGGATACCTGTCCGCCTTTCTCCCTTCGGGAAGCGTGGCGCTTTC
TCATAGCTCACGCTGTAGGTATCTCAGTTCGGTGTAGGTCGTTCGCTCCAAGCTGGGCTGTGTGCACGAA
CCCCCCGTTCAGCCCGACCGCTGCGCCTTATCCGGTAACTATCGTCTTGAGTCCAACCCGGTAAGACACG
ACTTATCGCCACTGGCAGCAGCCACTGGTAACAGGATTAGCAGAGCGAGGTATGTAGGCGGTGCTACAGA
GTTCTTGAAGTGGTGGCCTAACTACGGCTACACTAGAAGAACAGTATTTGGTATCTGCGCTCTGCTGAAG
CCAGTTACCTTCGGAAAAAGAGTTGGTAGCTCTTGATCCGGCAAACAAACCACCGCTGGTAGCGGTGGTT
TTTTTGTTTGCAAGCAGCAGATTACGCGCAGAAAAAAAGGATCTCAAGAAGATCCTTTGATCTTTTCTAC
GGGGTCTGACGCTCAGTGGAACGAAAACTCACGTTAAGGGATTTTGGTCATGAGATTATCAAAAAGGATC
TTCACCTAGATCCTTTTAAATTAAAAATGAAGTTTTAAATCAATCTAAAGTATATATGAGTAAACTTGGT
CTGACAGTTACCAATGCTTAATCAGTGAGGCACCTATCTCAGCGATCTGTCTATTTCGTTCATCCATAGT
TGCCTGACTCCCCGTCGTGTAGATAACTACGATACGGGAGGGCTTACCATCTGGCCCCAGTGCTGCAATG
ATACCGCGAGACCCACGCTCACCGGCTCCAGATTTATCAGCAATAAACCAGCCAGCCGGAAGGGCCGAGC
GCAGAAGTGGTCCTGCAACTTTATCCGCCTCCATCCAGTCTATTAATTGTTGCCGGGAAGCTAGAGTAAG
TAGTTCGCCAGTTAATAGTTTGCGCAACGTTGTTGCCATTGCTACAGGCATCGTGGTGTCACGCTCGTCG
TTTGGTATGGCTTCATTCAGCTCCGGTTCCCAACGATCAAGGCGAGTTACATGATCCCCCATGTTGTGCA
AAAAAGCGGTTAGCTCCTTCGGTCCTCCGATCGTTGTCAGAAGTAAGTTGGCCGCAGTGTTATCACTCAT
GGTTATGGCAGCACTGCATAATTCTCTTACTGTCATGCCATCCGTAAGATGCTTTTCTGTGACTGGTGAG
TACTCAACCAAGTCATTCTGAGAATAGTGTATGCGGCGACCGAGTTGCTCTTGCCCGGCGTCAATACGGG
ATAATACCGCGCCACATAGCAGAACTTTAAAAGTGCTCATCATTGGAAAACGTTCTTCGGGGCGAAAACT
CTCAAGGATCTTACCGCTGTTGAGATCCAGTTCGATGTAACCCACTCGTGCACCCAACTGATCTTCAGCA
TCTTTTACTTTCACCAGCGTTTCTGGGTGAGCAAAAACAGGAAGGCAAAATGCCGCAAAAAAGGGAATAA
GGGCGACACGGAAATGTTGAATACTCATACTCTTCCTTTTTCAATATTATTGAAGCATTTATCAGGGTTA
TTGTCTCATGAGCGGATACATATTTGAATGTATTTAGAAAAATAAACAAATAGGGGTTCCGCGCACATTT
CCCCGAAAAGTGCCACCTGACGTCGA
Features (pLannotate 1.2.2; 22 found; start..end, strand, type, name):
     26..78      -  misc_feature   bom (fragment): basis of mobility region from pBR322
    233..612     +  enhancer       CMV enhancer: human cytomegalovirus immediate early enhancer
    613..816     +  promoter       CMV promoter: human cytomegalovirus (CMV) immediate early promoter
    812..845     +  LTR            5' LTR (truncated) (fragment): truncated 5' long terminal repeat (LTR) from HIV-1
    861..879     +  promoter       T7 promoter: promoter for bacteriophage T7 RNA polymerase
    899..1615    +  CDS            EGFP: EGFP is a basic (constitutively fluorescent) green fluorescent protein published in 1996, derived from Aequorea victoria. It is reported to be a rapidly-maturing weak dimer with moderate acid sensitivity.
   1622..2200    +  CDS            Rac1 (Q61L): constitutively active mutant of human Rac family small GTPase 1
   2228..2246    -  promoter       SP6 promoter: promoter for bacteriophage SP6 RNA polymerase
   2272..2496    +  polyA_signal   bGH poly(A) signal: bovine growth hormone polyadenylation signal
   2500..2521    +  promoter       SV40 promoter (fragment): SV40 enhancer and early promoter
   2542..2970    +  rep_origin     f1 ori (sequence partly withheld): f1 bacteriophage origin of replication; arrow indicates direction of (+) strand synthesis
   2984..3313    +  promoter       SV40 promoter: SV40 enhancer and early promoter
   3380..4171    +  CDS            neo: KKA2_KLEPN - Also known as kan, nptII. Experimental evidence at protein level: Swiss-Prot protein existence level 1. Resistance to kanamycin, neomycin, paromomycin, ribostamycin, butirosin and gentamicin B. From Klebsiella pneumoniae.
   4195..4353    +  CDS            ble (fragment): BLE_KLEPN - Experimental evidence at protein level: Swiss-Prot protein existence level 1. Binding protein with a strong affinity to the bleomycin family of antibiotics. Binds to CL990; an antimitotic-antibiotic compound. From Klebsiella pneumoniae.
   4348..4469    +  polyA_signal   SV40 poly(A) signal: SV40 polyadenylation signal
   4542..4558    -  protein_bind   lac operator: The lac repressor binds to the lac operator to inhibit transcription in E. coli. This inhibition can be relieved by adding lactose or isopropyl-β-D-thiogalactopyranoside (IPTG). lac repressor encoded by lacI
   4566..4596    -  promoter       lac promoter: promoter for the E. coli lac operon
   4611..4632    -  protein_bind   CAP binding site: CAP binding activates transcription in the presence of cAMP. E. coli catabolite activator protein
   4645..4737    -  CDS            lacI (fragment): lac repressor; lacI; The lac repressor binds to the lac operator to inhibit transcription in E. coli. This inhibition can be relieved by adding lactose or isopropyl-β-D-thiogalactopyranoside (IPTG).
   4920..5508    -  rep_origin     ori: high-copy-number ColE1/pMB1/pBR322/pUC origin of replication
   5679..6539    -  CDS            AmpR: β-lactamase; bla; confers resistance to ampicillin, carbenicillin, and related antibiotics
   6540..6644    -  promoter       AmpR promoter: bla
