[The description below was written by a language model from this plasmid's Addgene catalogue record and pLannotate feature annotations shown in this document.]
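Description:
pcDNA3-EGFP-Rac1-Q61L is a mammalian expression plasmid built on an EGFP-containing derivative of the Invitrogen pcDNA3 backbone; the sequenced record is about 6.7 kb. It is propagated in E. coli through a high-copy ColE1/pUC-type origin and selected with ampicillin via the β-lactamase gene and its own promoter. An f1 origin is also present, which permits single-stranded DNA production. For mammalian cells, the backbone carries a neomycin phosphotransferase cassette driven by the SV40 early promoter/enhancer and terminated by the SV40 poly(A) signal, which would allow G418 selection of stable transfectants. The short annotated fragments (HIV-1 LTR, ble, lacI, bom, a partial SV40 promoter) are best read as backbone remnants or partial sequence matches, not functional elements.

The payload is a 579 bp human RAC1 coding sequence carrying the Q61L substitution, cloned between EcoRI and XhoI sites that remain intact. It lies directly downstream of EGFP, so the cell produces an N-terminally EGFP-tagged Rac1. Transcription is driven by the CMV immediate-early enhancer and promoter and terminated by the bovine growth hormone polyadenylation signal. T7 and SP6 promoters flank the fusion and serve as sequencing primer sites. The record describes Q61L as a constitutively active mutant; this type of substitution impairs GTP hydrolysis and keeps the small GTPase in its active, GTP-bound state.

The construct is suited to expressing a fluorescently trackable, constitutively active Rac1 in mammalian cells, letting transfected cells be identified while the effects of sustained Rac1 signalling are studied. The associated publication examined how Rho family proteins modulate rapid apoptosis induced by cytotoxic T lymphocytes and Fas.
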