Addgene plasmid #12981: pcDNA3-EGFP-Rac1-Q61L
Depositing lab: Gary Bokoch. Depositing organization: Scripps California (The Scripps Research Institute). Publication: Rho family proteins modulate rapid apoptosis induced by cytotoxic T lymphocytes and Fas. Subauste MC, Von Herrath M, Benard V, Chamberlain CE, Chuang TH, Chu K, Bokoch GM, Hahn KM. J Biol Chem. 2000 Mar 31. 275(13):9725-33. 10.1074/jbc.275.13.9725 PubMed 10734125.
Backbone
  Vector backbone: pcDNA3-EGFP
  Backbone manufacturer: Invitrogen
  Backbone size w/o insert (bp): 6100
  Vector type: Mammalian Expression
Growth in bacteria
  Bacterial resistance: Ampicillin, 100 μg/mL
  Growth temperature: 37°C
  Growth strain: DH5alpha
  Copy number: High Copy
Gene/Insert
  Gene/Insert name: Rac1 constitutively active (alt name: Rac1)
  Species: H. sapiens (human)
  Insert size (bp): 579
  Mutation: Q61L Constitutively active
  GenBank ID: AF498964
  Entrez Gene: RAC1 (a.k.a. MIG5, MRD48, Rac-1, TC-25, p21-Rac1)
  Tag / fusion protein: EGFP (N terminal on backbone)
  Cloning method: Restriction Enzyme; 5′ cloning site EcoRI (not destroyed); 3′ cloning site XhoI (not destroyed)
  Sequencing primers: 5′ T7 for EGFP; 3′ Sp6
Terms and licenses: Academic/Nonprofit Terms; Industry Terms: Not Available to Industry
How to cite: pcDNA3-EGFP-Rac1-Q61L was a gift from Gary Bokoch (Addgene plasmid # 12981 ; http://n2t.net/addgene:12981 ; RRID:Addgene_12981)
