>Addgene plasmid #12981 | pcDNA3-EGFP-Rac1-Q61L | addgene partial sequence | sequence record 63545 | EGFP-C 5'-CATGGTCCTGCTGGAGTTCGTG-3'
AGGAATTCATGCAGGCCATCAAGTGTGTGGTGGTGGGAGACGGAGCTGTAGGTAAAACTTGCCTACTGAT
CAGTTACACAACCAATGCATTTCCTGGAGAATATATCCCTACTGTCTTTGACAATTATTCTGCCAATGTT
ATGGTAGATGGAAAACCGGTGAATCTGGGCTTATGGGATACAGCTGGACTAGAAGATTATGACAGATTAC
GCCCCCTATCCTATCCGCAAACAGATGTGTTCTTAATTTGCTTTTCCCTTGTGAGTCCTGCATCATTTGA
AAATGTCCGTGCAAAGTGGTATCCTGAGGTGCGGCACCACTGTCCCAACACTCCCATCATCCTAGTGGGA
ACTAAACTTGATCTTAGGGATGATAAAGACACGATCGAGAAACTGAAGGAGAAGAAGCTGACTCCCATCA
CCTATCCGCAGGGTCTAGCCATGGCTAAGGAGATTGGTGCTGTAAAATACCTGGAGTGCTCGGCGCTCAC
ACAGCGAGGCCTCAAGACAGTGTTTGACGAAGCGATCCGAGCAGTCCTCTGCCCGCCTCCCGTGAAGAAG
AGGAAGAGAAAATGCCTGCTGTTGTAACTCGAGCATGCATCTAGAGGGCCCTATTCTATAGTGTCACCTA
AATGCTAGAGCTCGCTGATCAGCCTCGACTGTGCCTTCTAGTTGCCAGCCATCTGTTGTTTGCCCCTCCC
CCGTGCCTTCCTTGACCCTGGAAGGTGCCACTCCCACTGTCCTTTCCTAATAAAATGAGGAAATTGCATC
GCATTGTCTGAGTAGGTGTCATTCTATTCTGGGGGGTGGGGTGGGGCAGGACAGCAAGGGGGAGGATTGG
GAAGACAATAGCAGGCATGCTGGGGATGCGGTGGGCTCTATGGCTTCTGAGG
